Addgene plasmid #212421: pTwist-SARS-CoV-2 Spike-deltaC18 deltaE156-F157+R158G (GGA)
Purpose: Encodes SARS-CoV-2 spike E156-F157deletion,R158G for pseudovirus production
Depositing lab: Alejandro Balazs. Depositing organization: Massachusetts General Hospital. Publication: Ongoing evolution of SARS-CoV-2 drives escape from mRNA vaccine-induced humoral immunity. Roederer AL, Cao Y, Denis KS, Sheehan ML, Li CJ, Lam EC, Gregory DJ, Poznansky MC, Iafrate AJ, Canaday DH, Gravenstein S, Garcia-Beltran WF, Balazs AB. medRxiv [Preprint]. 2024 Mar 7:2024.03.05.24303815. doi: 10.1101/2024.03.05.24303815. PubMed 38496628.
Backbone
  Vector backbone: pTwist-CMV-BetaGlobin-WPRE-Neo
  Backbone manufacturer: Twist
  Vector type: Mammalian Expression
Growth in bacteria
  Bacterial resistance: Ampicillin, 100 μg/mL
  Growth temperature: 37°C
  Growth strain: DH5alpha
  Copy number: High Copy
Gene/Insert
  Gene/Insert name: SARS-CoV-2 Spike E156-F157deletion,R158G
  Species: Severe acute respiratory syndrome coronavirus 2
  Mutation: E156-F157deletion,R158G
  Entrez Gene: S (a.k.a. GU280_gp02, spike glycoprotein)
  Promoter: CAG
  Cloning method: Ligation Independent Cloning
Terms and licenses: Academic/Nonprofit Terms; Industry Terms: Not Available to Industry
Depositor comments: Please visit https://www.medrxiv.org/content/10.1101/2024.03.05.24303815v1 for medRxiv preprint.
How to cite: pTwist-SARS-CoV-2 Spike-deltaC18 deltaE156-F157+R158G (GGA) was a gift from Alejandro Balazs (Addgene plasmid # 212421 ; http://n2t.net/addgene:212421 ; RRID:Addgene_212421)
