[The description below was written by a language model from this plasmid's Addgene catalogue record and pLannotate feature annotations shown in this document.]
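Description:
pTwist-SARS-CoV-2 Spike-deltaC18 deltaE156-F157+R158G (GGA) is a mammalian expression plasmid built on the Twist pTwist-CMV-BetaGlobin-WPRE-Neo backbone. It encodes a variant SARS-CoV-2 spike glycoprotein for pseudovirus production. The spike open reading frame carries a deletion of residues E156 and F157 together with an R158G substitution. The construct name also indicates a deltaC18 truncation, meaning removal of the last 18 residues of the cytoplasmic tail, a change commonly made to improve spike incorporation into pseudotyped particles. The "(GGA)" in the name presumably refers to the glycine codon used, although the record does not explain it.

The catalogue lists the promoter as CAG, but the annotated sequence shows a CMV enhancer and CMV promoter elements followed by a truncated human β-globin intron directly upstream of the spike coding sequence. This matches the backbone name rather than a chicken β-actin-based CAG promoter. Downstream of the insert, a WPRE enhances transcript stability and expression, and an SV40 polyadenylation signal lies just beyond it (annotated on the opposite strand). β-globin insulator elements and bacterial or T7 terminators flank the cassettes. A separate SV40 early promoter drives neo with a bGH poly(A) signal, allowing G418 selection in mammalian cells. In E. coli, the 10.5 kb plasmid replicates from a high-copy ColE1/pUC origin and is selected with ampicillin via AmpR.

The plasmid is typically co-transfected with packaging and reporter constructs to make spike-pseudotyped particles. The associated study used such particles to examine how spike mutations affect escape from vaccine-induced antibody neutralisation.
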