Features (pLannotate 1.2.2; 21 found; start..end, strand, type, name):
      1..3759    +  CDS            S: SPIKE_SARS2 - Experimental evidence at protein level: Swiss-Prot protein existence level 1. [Spike glycoprotein]: May down-regulate host tetherin (BST2) by lysosomal degradation, thereby counteracting its antiviral activity. From Severe acute respiratory syndrome coronavirus 2 (2019-nCoV) (SARS-CoV-2).
   3833..4421    +  misc_feature   WPRE: woodchuck hepatitis virus posttranscriptional regulatory element
   4474..4595    -  polyA_signal   SV40 poly(A) signal: SV40 polyadenylation signal
   4618..4687    -  CDS            large T antigen (fragment): large T antigen from SV40 (simian virus 40)
   4710..4756    +  terminator     T7 terminator: transcription terminator for bacteriophage T7 RNA polymerase
   4786..4922    +  terminator     rrnG terminator: transcription terminator from the E. coli ribosomal RNA rrnG operon (Albrechtsen et al., 1991)
   4967..5038    +  misc_feature   3' β-globin insulator: insulator downstream of the human β-globin locus (Farrell et al., 2002)
   5083..5279    +  promoter       SV40 promoter: SV40 early promoter
   5293..6084    +  CDS            neo: KKA2_KLEPN - Also known as kan, nptII. Experimental evidence at protein level: Swiss-Prot protein existence level 1. Resistance to kanamycin, neomycin, paromomycin, ribostamycin, butirosin and gentamicin B. From Klebsiella pneumoniae.
   6098..6322    +  polyA_signal   bGH poly(A) signal: bovine growth hormone polyadenylation signal
   6518..7106    -  rep_origin     ori: high-copy-number ColE1/pMB1/pBR322/pUC origin of replication
   7278..7342    -  CDS            bla(M) (fragment): β-lactamase lacking the signal sequence; bla(M); allows cytosolic expression of β-lactamase
   7852..8712    +  CDS            AmpR: β-lactamase; bla; confers resistance to ampicillin, carbenicillin, and related antibiotics
   8725..8861    +  terminator     rrnG terminator: transcription terminator from the E. coli ribosomal RNA rrnG operon (Albrechtsen et al., 1991)
   9013..9084    +  misc_feature   5' β-globin insulator: insulator upstream of the human β-globin locus (Farrell et al., 2002)
   9089..9135    -  terminator     T7 terminator: transcription terminator for bacteriophage T7 RNA polymerase
   9153..9201    -  polyA_signal   poly(A) signal: synthetic polyadenylation signal
   9282..9585    +  enhancer       CMV enhancer: human cytomegalovirus immediate early enhancer
   9658..9675    -  promoter       CMV promoter (fragment): human cytomegalovirus (CMV) immediate early promoter
   9738..9789    +  promoter       CMVd2 promoter: truncated human cytomegalovirus (CMV) immediate early promoter that yields moderately reduced expression relative to the full-length promoter
   9923..10398   +  intron         β-globin intron: internally truncated intron from human β-globin
>Addgene plasmid #212421 | pTwist-SARS-CoV-2 Spike-deltaC18 deltaE156-F157+R158G (GGA) | addgene full sequence | sequence record 462168 | Addgene NGS Result
ATGTTTGTGTTCCTCGTTCTCCTGCCCCTCGTTTCTTCCCAATGCGTGAACCTCACAACTAGAACGCAGC
TCCCACCCGCTTACACGAACTCTTTTACTCGTGGAGTATACTATCCCGATAAAGTCTTTAGGTCCAGTGT
CCTTCATTCTACTCAAGACCTTTTCCTGCCATTCTTCTCAAATGTCACCTGGTTCCATGCTATCCACGTT
TCTGGCACCAACGGAACTAAACGATTTGATAATCCCGTCTTGCCATTTAACGATGGCGTATACTTTGCCT
CAACGGAGAAGTCCAACATTATCCGGGGATGGATATTTGGCACCACCCTGGACTCCAAGACACAGTCTCT
CCTCATTGTGAACAACGCCACCAATGTCGTCATCAAAGTCTGTGAATTTCAATTTTGTAACGATCCCTTT
CTCGGGGTTTATTATCATAAGAATAACAAGTCTTGGATGGAGTCAGGAGTTTACAGTTCCGCTAACAACT
GTACTTTTGAGTACGTTTCCCAACCATTTCTCATGGATCTTGAAGGGAAGCAAGGCAACTTCAAGAATCT
CCGCGAATTTGTGTTTAAGAATATAGACGGCTACTTCAAAATTTATAGCAAGCATACCCCGATAAATCTG
GTTCGGGATCTCCCTCAAGGCTTCTCCGCGTTGGAACCCCTCGTGGACTTGCCGATTGGCATCAACATCA
CCCGGTTCCAAACCCTTCTTGCCCTTCATCGAAGCTACCTCACGCCTGGCGACAGTAGTAGTGGTTGGAC
AGCGGGCGCAGCAGCCTACTATGTGGGATATTTGCAACCACGCACCTTTCTTCTCAAATATAACGAAAAC
GGAACAATTACCGATGCCGTAGACTGTGCCCTCGATCCCCTGTCCGAAACTAAATGCACACTCAAGTCCT
TCACAGTTGAGAAAGGCATATACCAAACCAGTAACTTCCGCGTCCAACCCACCGAATCCATTGTTCGATT
CCCTAACATCACCAATTTGTGTCCTTTCGGTGAAGTATTTAATGCCACTCGATTTGCATCAGTTTATGCC
TGGAATCGCAAGCGAATATCAAATTGTGTTGCAGATTATAGTGTCCTGTATAATAGCGCATCATTCAGCA
CTTTTAAGTGTTATGGGGTCAGCCCTACGAAATTGAATGACTTGTGTTTTACCAACGTTTACGCAGATTC
TTTCGTCATACGCGGCGACGAAGTCCGACAGATTGCACCGGGGCAAACCGGAAAGATAGCAGACTATAAT
TATAAGTTGCCGGATGACTTCACCGGCTGCGTTATAGCATGGAACTCCAATAATCTCGATTCAAAAGTCG
GCGGCAACTATAATTATCTTTACCGCCTGTTTCGCAAGTCAAATCTGAAGCCCTTTGAACGTGACATCTC
CACCGAAATTTATCAAGCTGGCAGCACCCCATGTAATGGAGTGGAAGGGTTTAACTGTTATTTTCCCCTT
CAATCATACGGATTTCAACCAACAAATGGGGTGGGCTATCAACCATATCGGGTGGTAGTCTTGAGCTTTG
AGCTGCTCCACGCACCGGCTACAGTTTGCGGACCGAAGAAAAGCACTAACCTGGTGAAGAATAAATGTGT
GAACTTCAACTTTAATGGGCTCACCGGAACAGGGGTGCTGACAGAATCAAACAAGAAATTTCTCCCTTTT
CAACAATTTGGTAGAGACATTGCCGATACCACAGATGCCGTCCGCGATCCGCAAACACTGGAAATCCTCG
ATATAACACCCTGTAGCTTCGGCGGGGTCAGCGTGATAACTCCCGGAACGAACACATCCAACCAAGTGGC
TGTCCTGTATCAAGATGTCAACTGTACCGAAGTCCCTGTGGCGATACACGCCGACCAACTGACACCCACC
TGGAGAGTCTACTCAACAGGTTCCAATGTCTTTCAAACTAGAGCGGGTTGTCTCATTGGCGCTGAGCATG
TCAATAATTCATACGAATGTGATATTCCTATTGGGGCAGGAATCTGTGCGTCTTATCAAACTCAAACGAA
CTCACCACGGCGCGCTCGCTCAGTAGCCAGCCAGTCCATAATCGCCTATACCATGAGTCTCGGGGCTGAG
AACTCCGTGGCTTATTCAAACAATTCCATCGCAATCCCAACTAACTTTACCATTAGCGTTACCACGGAAA
TCTTGCCCGTCAGCATGACTAAGACGAGCGTAGACTGTACGATGTATATCTGTGGGGATTCCACCGAGTG
TAGCAACCTCTTGCTTCAATACGGGTCTTTCTGTACTCAACTCAACCGAGCATTGACCGGAATTGCGGTC
GAACAAGACAAGAATACCCAAGAGGTGTTCGCACAAGTAAAGCAAATATACAAAACGCCGCCAATCAAAG
ATTTTGGCGGGTTTAATTTTAGCCAAATACTGCCAGACCCATCTAAGCCTTCAAAACGCAGCTTTATCGA
GGATCTGCTGTTCAACAAAGTTACGTTGGCTGACGCGGGTTTCATTAAGCAGTATGGGGATTGTTTGGGA
GACATTGCGGCCCGCGACCTTATCTGTGCTCAAAAATTCAATGGGTTGACAGTTCTGCCCCCTCTGCTCA
CTGATGAGATGATTGCACAGTATACATCAGCATTGTTGGCAGGAACCATTACATCCGGCTGGACTTTTGG
CGCGGGTGCGGCCCTTCAAATACCTTTCGCTATGCAAATGGCTTACAGATTCAATGGGATTGGTGTCACG
CAAAATGTATTGTATGAAAATCAGAAGCTGATCGCTAATCAATTTAACAGCGCGATTGGCAAGATCCAAG
ATTCACTGTCAAGCACAGCGTCCGCCCTCGGCAAACTCCAAGATGTTGTGAATCAAAACGCCCAGGCCCT
GAATACCCTCGTGAAGCAACTGAGTTCTAACTTCGGCGCAATCTCCAGCGTCCTCAACGACATATTGTCC
AGACTTGATAAGGTGGAAGCCGAGGTGCAAATTGATCGGCTCATCACAGGCAGGCTCCAGTCACTCCAAA
CTTATGTGACACAACAGTTGATCCGGGCTGCTGAGATACGAGCAAGCGCCAACCTGGCCGCCACTAAAAT
GTCAGAGTGCGTGCTCGGGCAGTCCAAACGGGTTGACTTTTGTGGCAAGGGCTATCACTTGATGTCCTTC
CCCCAATCCGCCCCACATGGAGTGGTCTTTCTCCACGTCACTTATGTCCCTGCTCAAGAGAAGAACTTTA
CGACAGCTCCAGCAATCTGTCACGATGGCAAAGCGCACTTTCCCAGGGAAGGCGTTTTCGTCAGTAATGG
CACGCATTGGTTTGTGACCCAAAGGAATTTCTATGAACCCCAAATCATAACCACTGACAATACATTTGTC
TCAGGCAACTGTGATGTGGTCATTGGGATCGTGAACAACACGGTATATGATCCCCTGCAACCCGAGTTGG
ATAGCTTCAAAGAGGAATTGGATAAATACTTTAAGAATCATACTTCACCCGATGTTGATCTCGGGGACAT
ATCAGGAATAAATGCAAGTGTCGTCAACATTCAGAAAGAGATTGATCGCCTTAATGAGGTCGCCAAGAAC
TTGAATGAATCTTTGATCGACTTGCAAGAACTGGGCAAATACGAACAATATATTAAATGGCCCTGGTACA
TTTGGTTGGGCTTTATCGCCGGACTTATAGCTATCGTTATGGTCACAATTATGTTGTGCTGTATGACTAG
CTGTTGTTCCTGCTTGAAAGGATGTTGCAGTTGCGGATCTTGTTGTAAATAAAGGATCCTCTAGAAGTTG
TCTCCTCCTGCACTGACTGACTGATACAATCGATTTCTGGATCCGCAGGCCTAATCAACCTCTGGATTAC
AAAATTTGTGAAAGATTGACTGGTATTCTTAACTATGTTGCTCCTTTTACGCTATGTGGATACGCTGCTT
TAATGCCTTTGTATCATGCTATTGCTTCCCGTATGGCTTTCATTTTCTCCTCCTTGTATAAATCCTGGTT
GCTGTCTCTTTATGAGGAGTTGTGGCCCGTTGTCAGGCAACGTGGCGTGGTGTGCACTGTGTTTGCTGAC
GCAACCCCCACTGGTTGGGGCATTGCCACCACCTGTCAGCTCCTTTCCGGGACTTTCGCTTTCCCCCTCC
CTATTGCCACGGCGGAACTCATCGCCGCCTGCCTTGCCCGCTGCTGGACAGGGGCTCGGCTGTTGGGCAC
TGACAATTCCGTGGTGTTGTCGGGGAAGCTGACGTCCTTTCCATGGCTGCTCGCCTGTGTTGCCACCTGG
ATTCTGCGCGGGACGTCCTTCTGCTACGTCCCTTCGGCCCTCAATCCAGCGGACCTTCCTTCCCGCGGCC
TGCTGCCGGCTCTGCGGCCTCTTCCGCGTCTTCGCCTTCGCCCTCAGACGAGTCGGATCTCCCTTTGGGC
CGCCTCCCCGCCTGTCTAGCTTGACTGACTGAGATACAGCGTACCTTCAGCTCACAGACATGATAAGATA
CATTGATGAGTTTGGACAAACCACAACTAGAATGCAGTGAAAAAAATGCTTTATTTGTGAAATTTGTGAT
GCTATTGCTTTATTTGTAACCATTATAAGCTGCAATAAACAAGTTAACAACAACAATTGCATTCATTTTA
TGTTTCAGGTTCAGGGGGAGGTGTGGGAGGTTTTTTAAAGCAAGTAAAACCTCTACAAATGTGGTATTGG
CCCATCTCTATCGGTATCGTAGCATAACCCCTTGGGGCCTCTAAACGGGTCTTGAGGGGTTTTTTGTGCC
CCTCGGGCCGGATTGCTATCTACCGGCATTGGCGCAGAAAAAAATGCCTGATGCGACGCTGCGCGTCTTA
TACTCCCACATATGCCAGATTCAGCAACGGATACGGCTTCCCCAACTTGCCCACTTCCATACGTGTCCTC
CTTACCAGAAATTTATCCTTAAGGTCGTCAGCTATCCTGCAGGCGATCTCTCGATTTCGATCAAGACATT
CCTTTAATGGTCTTTTCTGGACACCACTAGGGGTCAGAAGTAGTTCATCAAACTTTCTTCCCTCCCTAAT
CTCATTGGTTACCTTGGGCTATCGAAACTTAATTAAGCGATCTGCATCTCAATTAGTCAGCAACCATAGT
CCCGCCCCTAACTCCGCCCATCCCGCCCCTAACTCCGCCCAGTTCCGCCCATTCTCCGCCCCATCGCTGA
CTAATTTTTTTTATTTATGCAGAGGCCGAGGCCGCCTCGGCCTCTGAGCTATTCCAGAAGTAGTGAGGAG
GCTTTTTTGGAGGCCTAGGCTTTTGCAAAGGAGGTAGCCAACATGATTGAACAAGATGGATTGCACGCAG
GTTCTCCCGCCGCTTGGGTGGAGAGGCTATTCGGCTATGACTGGGCACAACAGACAATCGGCTGCTCTGA
TGCCGCCGTGTTCCGGCTGTCAGCGCAGGGGCGCCCGGTTCTTTTTGTCAAGACCGACCTGTCCGGTGCC
CTGAATGAACTCCAGGACGAGGCAGCGCGGCTATCGTGGCTGGCCACGACGGGCGTTCCTTGCGCAGCTG
TGCTCGACGTTGTCACTGAAGCGGGAAGGGACTGGCTGCTATTGGGCGAAGTGCCGGGGCAGGATCTCCT
GTCATCTCACCTTGCTCCTGCCGAGAAAGTATCCATCATGGCTGATGCAATGCGGCGGCTGCATACGCTT
GATCCGGCTACCTGCCCATTCGACCACCAAGCGAAACATCGCATCGAGCGAGCACGTACTCGGATGGAAG
CCGGTCTTGTCGATCAGGATGATCTGGACGAAGAGCATCAGGGGCTCGCGCCAGCCGAACTGTTCGCCAG
GCTCAAGGCGCGGATGCCCGACGGCGAGGATCTCGTCGTGACCCACGGCGATGCCTGCTTGCCGAATATC
ATGGTGGAAAATGGCCGCTTTTCTGGATTCATCGACTGTGGCCGGCTGGGTGTGGCGGACCGCTATCAGG
ACATAGCGTTGGCTACCCGTGATATTGCTGAAGAGCTTGGCGGCGAATGGGCTGACCGCTTCCTCGTGCT
TTACGGTATCGCCGCTCCCGATTCGCAGCGCATCGCCTTCTATCGCCTTCTTGACGAGTTCTTCTAGTAT
GTAAGCCCTGTGCCTTCTAGTTGCCAGCCATCTGTTGTTTGCCCCTCCCCCGTGCCTTCCTTGACCCTGG
AAGGTGCCACTCCCACTGTCCTTTCCTAATAAAATGAGGAAATTGCATCGCATTGTCTGAGTAGGTGTCA
TTCTATTCTGGGGGGTGGGGTGGGGCAGGACAGCAAGGGGGAGGATTGGGAAGACAATAGCAGGCATGCT
GGGGATGCGGTGGGCTCTATGGTTAATTAACCAGTCAAGTCAGCTACTTGGCGAGATCGACTTGTCTGGG
TTTCGACTACGCTCAGAATTGCGTCAGTCAAGTTCGATCTGGTCCTTGCTATTGCACCCGTTCTCCGATT
ACGAGTTTCATTTAAATCATGTGAGCAAAAGGCCAGCAAAAGGCCAGGAACCGTAAAAAGGCCGCGTTGC
TGGCGTTTTTCCATAGGCTCCGCCCCCCTGACGAGCATCACAAAAATCGACGCTCAAGTCAGAGGTGGCG
AAACCCGACAGGACTATAAAGATACCAGGCGTTTCCCCCTGGAAGCTCCCTCGTGCGCTCTCCTGTTCCG
ACCCTGCCGCTTACCGGATACCTGTCCGCCTTTCTCCCTTCGGGAAGCGTGGCGCTTTCTCATAGCTCAC
GCTGTAGGTATCTCAGTTCGGTGTAGGTCGTTCGCTCCAAGCTGGGCTGTGTGCACGAACCCCCCGTTCA
GCCCGACCGCTGCGCCTTATCCGGTAACTATCGTCTTGAGTCCAACCCGGTAAGACACGACTTATCGCCA
CTGGCAGCAGCCACTGGTAACAGGATTAGCAGAGCGAGGTATGTAGGCGGTGCTACAGAGTTCTTGAAGT
GGTGGCCTAACTACGGCTACACTAGAAGAACAGTATTTGGTATCTGCGCTCTGCTGAAGCCAGTTACCTT
CGGAAAAAGAGTTGGTAGCTCTTGATCCGGCAAACAAACCACCGCTGGTAGCGGTGGTTTTTTTGTTTGC
AAGCAGCAGATTACGCGCAGAAAAAAAGGATCTCAAGAAGATCCTTTGATCTTTTCTACGGGGTCTGACG
CTCAGTGGAACGAAAACTCACGTTAAGGGATTTTGGTCATGAGATTATCAAAAAGGATCTTCACCTAGAT
CCTTTTAAATTAAAAATGAAGTTTTAAATCAATCTAAAGTATATATGAGTAAACTTGGTCTGACAGTTAC
CAATGCTTAATCAGTGAGGCACCTATCTCAGCGATCTGTCTATTTCGTTCATCCATAGTTGCATTTAAAT
TTCCGAACTCTCCAAGGCCCTCGTCGGAAAATCTTCAAACCTTTCGTCCGATCCATCTTGCAGGCTACCT
CTCGAACGAACTATCGCAAGTCTCTTGGCCGGCCTTGCGCCTTGGCTATTGCTTGGCAGCGCCTATCGCC
AGGTATTACTCCAATCCCGAATATCCGAGATCGGGATCACCCGAGAGAAGTTCAACCTACATCCTCAATC
CCGATCTATCCGAGATCCGAGGAATATCGAAATCGGGGCGCGCCTGGTGTACCGAGAACGATCCTCTCAG
TGCGAGTCTCGACGATCCATATCGTTGCTTGGCAGTCAGCCAGTCGGAATCCAGCTTGGGACCCAGGAAG
TCCAATCGTCAGATATTGTACTCAAGCCTGGTCACGGCAGCGTACCGATCTGTTTAAACCTAGATATTGA
TAGTCTGATCGGTCAACGTATAATCGAGTCCTAGCTTTTGCAAACATCTATCAAGAGACAGGATCAGCAG
GAGGCTTTCGCATGAGTATTCAACATTTCCGTGTCGCCCTTATTCCCTTTTTTGCGGCATTTTGCCTTCC
TGTTTTTGCTCACCCAGAAACGCTGGTGAAAGTAAAAGATGCTGAAGATCAGTTGGGTGCGCGAGTGGGT
TACATCGAACTGGATCTCAACAGCGGTAAGATCCTTGAGAGTTTTCGCCCCGAAGAACGCTTTCCAATGA
TGAGCACTTTTAAAGTTCTGCTATGTGGCGCGGTATTATCCCGTATTGACGCCGGGCAAGAGCAACTCGG
TCGCCGCATACACTATTCTCAGAATGACTTGGTTGAGTATTCACCAGTCACAGAAAAGCATCTTACGGAT
GGCATGACAGTAAGAGAATTATGCAGTGCTGCCATAACCATGAGTGATAACACTGCGGCCAACTTACTTC
TGACAACGATTGGAGGACCGAAGGAGCTAACCGCTTTTTTGCACAACATGGGGGATCATGTAACTCGCCT
TGATCGTTGGGAACCGGAGCTGAATGAAGCCATACCAAACGACGAGCGTGACACCACGATGCCTGTAGCA
ATGGCAACAACCTTGCGTAAACTATTAACTGGCGAACTACTTACTCTAGCTTCCCGGCAACAGTTGATAG
ACTGGATGGAGGCGGATAAAGTTGCAGGACCACTTCTGCGCTCGGCCCTTCCGGCTGGCTGGTTTATTGC
TGATAAATCTGGAGCCGGTGAGCGTGGGTCTCGCGGTATCATTGCAGCACTGGGGCCAGATGGTAAGCCC
TCCCGTATCGTAGTTATCTACACGACGGGGAGTCAGGCAACTATGGATGAACGAAATAGACAGATCGCTG
AGATAGGTGCCTCACTGATTAAGCATTGGTAACCGATTCTAGGTGCATTGGCGCAGAAAAAAATGCCTGA
TGCGACGCTGCGCGTCTTATACTCCCACATATGCCAGATTCAGCAACGGATACGGCTTCCCCAACTTGCC
CACTTCCATACGTGTCCTCCTTACCAGAAATTTATCCTTAAGATCCCGAATCGTTTAAACTCGACTCTGG
CTCTATCGAATCTCCGTCGTTTCGAGCTTACGCGAACAGCCGTGGCGCTCATTTGCTCGTCGGGCATCGA
ATCTCGTCAGCTATCGTCAGCTTACCTTTTTGGCAGCGATCGCGGCTCCCGACATCTTGGACCATTAGCT
CCACAGGTATCTTCTTCCCTCTAGTGGTCATAACAGCAGCTTCAGCTACCTCTCAATTCAAAAAACCCCT
CAAGACCCGTTTAGAGGCCCCAAGGGGTTATGCTATCAATCGTTGCGTTACACACACAAAAAACCAACAC
ACATCCATCTTCGATGGATAGCGATTTTATTATCTAACTGCTGATCGAGTGTAGCCAGATCTAGTAATCA
ATTACGGGGTCATTAGTTCATAGCCCATATATGGAGTTCCGCGTTACATAACTTACGGTAAATGGCCCGC
CTGGCTGACCGCCCAACGACCCCCGCCCATTGACGTCAATAATGACGTATGTTCCCATAGTAACGCCAAT
AGGGACTTTCCATTGACGTCAATGGGTGGAGTATTTACGGTAAACTGCCCACTTGGCAGTACATCAAGTG
TATCATATGCCAAGTACGCCCCCTATTGACGTCAATGACGGTAAATGGCCCGCCTGGCATTATGCCCAGT
ACATGACCTTATGGGACTTTCCTACTTGGCAGTACATCTACGTATTAGTCATCGCTATTACCATGCTGAT
GCGGTTTTGGCAGTACATCAATGGGCGTGGATAGCGGTTTGACTCACGGGGATTTCCAAGTCTCCACCCC
ATTGACGTCAATGGGAGTTTGTTTTGGCACCAAAATCAACGGGACTTTCCAAAATGTCGTAACAACTCCG
CCCCATTGACGCAAATGGGCGGTAGGCGTGTACGGTGGGAGGTCTATATAAGCAGAGCTGGTTTAGTGAA
CCGTCAGATCGCCTGGAGACGCCATCCACGCTGTTTTGACCTCCATAGAAGACACCGGGACCGATCCAGC
CTCCCCTCGAAGCTTACATGTGGTACCGAGCTCGGATCCTGAGAACTTCAGGGTGAGTCTATGGGACCCT
TGATGTTTTCTTTCCCCTTCTTTTCTATGGTTAAGTTCATGTCATAGGAAGGGGAGAAGTAACAGGGTAC
ACATATTGACCAAATCAGGGTAATTTTGCATTTGTAATTTTAAAAAATGCTTTCTTCTTTTAATATACTT
TTTTGTTTATCTTATTTCTAATACTTTCCCTAATCTCTTTCTTTCAGGGCAATAATGATACAATGTATCA
TGCCTCTTTGCACCATTCTAAAGAATAACAGTGATAATTTCTGGGTTAAGGCAATAGCAATATTTCTGCA
TATAAATATTTCTGCATATAAATTGTAACTGATGTAAGAGGTTTCATATTGCTAATAGCAGCTACAATCC
AGCTACCATTCTGCTTTTATTTTATGGTTGGGATAAGGCTGGATTATTCTGAGTCCAAGCTAGGCCCTTT
TGCTAATCATGTTCATACCTCTTATCTTCCTCCCACAGCTCCTGGGCAACGTGCTGGTCTGTGTGCTGGC
CCATCACTTTGGCAAAGGCGGCCGCC
